Addgene plasmid #216120: YIplac128-TEF2p-LDH-CYC1t
Purpose: Yeast integrative vector for constitutive expression of LDH at the LEU2 locus
Depositing lab: Yvonne Nygård. Depositing organization: Chalmers University of Technology. Publication: Engineering of Saccharomyces cerevisiae for enhanced metabolic robustness and L-lactic acid production from lignocellulosic biomass. Choi B, Tafur Rangel A, Kerkhoven EJ, Nygard Y. Metab Eng. 2024 Jul;84:23-33. doi: 10.1016/j.ymben.2024.05.003. Epub 2024 May 23. PubMed 38788894.
Backbone
  Vector backbone: YIplac128-TEF2p-CYC1t
  Backbone manufacturer: Valeria Mapelli
  Backbone size w/o insert (bp): 4981
  Total vector size (bp): 5980
  Vector type: Yeast Expression
  Selectable markers: LEU2
Growth in bacteria
  Bacterial resistance: Ampicillin, 100 μg/mL
  Growth temperature: 37°C
  Growth strain: DH5alpha
  Copy number: High Copy
Gene/Insert
  Gene/Insert name: Lactate dehydrogenase (alt name: LDH)
  Species: B. taurus (bovine)
  Insert size (bp): 999
  Entrez Gene: LDH
  Promoter: TEF2 promoter
  Cloning method: Restriction Enzyme; 5′ cloning site XbaI (not destroyed); 3′ cloning site XmaI (not destroyed)
  Sequencing primers: 5′ TCTAATATATAAATTCTCTTGCATTTT; 3′ GGGACCTAGACTTCAGG
Terms and licenses: Academic/Nonprofit Terms; Industry Terms: Not Available to Industry
How to cite: YIplac128-TEF2p-LDH-CYC1t was a gift from Yvonne Nygård (Addgene plasmid # 216120 ; http://n2t.net/addgene:216120 ; RRID:Addgene_216120)
