[The description below was written by a language model from this plasmid's Addgene catalogue record and pLannotate feature annotations shown in this document.]
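Description:
YIplac128-TEF2p-LDH-CYC1t is a yeast integrative expression plasmid of about 6 kb, built on a YIplac128 derivative that already carried a TEF2 promoter and CYC1 terminator. As an integrative (YIp-type) vector it has no annotated yeast replication origin or centromere, so stable maintenance in Saccharomyces cerevisiae depends on recombination into the chromosome, here targeted to the LEU2 locus. The plasmid-borne LEU2 gene, with its own promoter, restores leucine prototrophy and serves as the selection marker in leu2 strains. In E. coli the plasmid is propagated through a high-copy ColE1/pUC-type origin and selected with ampicillin via the β-lactamase gene. Remnants of the pUC-style cloning region (lac promoter and operator, CAP site, lacZα, lacI, bom and rop fragments, and pieces of the multiple cloning site) are backbone leftovers with no role in the yeast cassette.

The payload is a roughly 1 kb coding sequence for bovine lactate dehydrogenase, which the feature annotation identifies as the Bos taurus LDHA isoform. It was inserted between XbaI and XmaI sites that both remain intact. The catalogue entry states that expression is driven by the constitutive TEF2 promoter. This promoter is not annotated in the feature table, but an unannotated stretch between MCS fragments directly upstream of the coding sequence is consistent with its position. Transcription ends at the CYC1 terminator immediately downstream. Lactate dehydrogenase reduces pyruvate to lactate, so a single-copy genomic integration gives yeast a stable, constitutive route to lactic acid. The associated work used this in engineering S. cerevisiae for L-lactic acid production from lignocellulosic biomass.
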