Features (pLannotate 1.2.2; 17 found; start..end, strand, type, name):
      1..93      +  CDS            lacI (fragment): lac repressor; lacI; The lac repressor binds to the lac operator to inhibit transcription in E. coli. This inhibition can be relieved by adding lactose or isopropyl-β-D-thiogalactopyranoside (IPTG).
    106..127     +  protein_bind   CAP binding site: CAP binding activates transcription in the presence of cAMP. E. coli catabolite activator protein
    142..172     +  promoter       lac promoter: promoter for the E. coli lac operon
    180..196     +  protein_bind   lac operator: The lac repressor binds to the lac operator to inhibit transcription in E. coli. This inhibition can be relieved by adding lactose or isopropyl-β-D-thiogalactopyranoside (IPTG). lac repressor encoded by lacI
    233..250     -  misc_feature   MCS (fragment): pUC18/19 multiple cloning site
    670..688     -  misc_feature   MCS (fragment): pUC18/19 multiple cloning site
    690..1685    +  CDS            LDHA: LDHA_BOVIN - Experimental evidence at transcript level: Swiss-Prot protein existence level 2. From Bos taurus (Bovine).
   1690..1707    -  misc_feature   MCS (fragment): pUC18/19 multiple cloning site
   1729..1976    +  terminator     CYC1 terminator: S. cerevisiae CYC1; transcription terminator for CYC1
   1979..2136    +  CDS            lacZα (fragment): LacZα fragment of β-galactosidase; lacZ fragment
   2142..2241    -  misc_feature   bom (fragment): basis of mobility region from pBR322
   2343..2378    -  CDS            rop (fragment): Rop protein, which maintains plasmids at low copy number; rop
   2493..3584    -  CDS            LEU2: LEU3_YEAST - Experimental evidence at protein level: Swiss-Prot protein existence level 1. Catalyzes the oxidation of 3-carboxy-2-hydroxy-4- methylpentanoate (3-isopropylmalate) to 3-carboxy-4-methyl-2- oxopentanoate. The product decarboxylates to 4-methyl-2 oxopentanoate. From Saccharomyces cerevisiae (strain ATCC 204508 / S288c) (Baker's yeast).
   3585..3990    -  promoter       LEU2 promoter: S. cerevisiae LEU2
   4078..4182    +  promoter       AmpR promoter: bla
   4183..5043    +  CDS            AmpR: β-lactamase; bla; confers resistance to ampicillin, carbenicillin, and related antibiotics
   5214..5802    +  rep_origin     ori: high-copy-number ColE1/pMB1/pBR322/pUC origin of replication
>Addgene plasmid #216120 | YIplac128-TEF2p-LDH-CYC1t | addgene full sequence | sequence record 431852 | Addgene NGS Result
GCGCCCAATACGCAAACCGCCTCTCCCCGCGCGTTGGCCGATTCATTAATGCAGCTGGCACGACAGGTTT
CCCGACTGGAAAGCGGGCAGTGAGCGCAACGCAATTAATGTGAGTTAGCTCACTCATTAGGCACCCCAGG
CTTTACACTTTATGCTTCCGGCTCGTATGTTGTGTGGAATTGTGAGCGGATAACAATTTCACACAGGAAA
CAGCTATGACCATGATTACGCCAAGCTTGCATGCCTGCAGCTGCAGCCGCGACAAATTACCCATAAGGTT
GTTTGTGACGGCGTCGTACAAGAGAACGTGGGAACTTTTTAGGCTCACCAAAAAAGAAAGAAAAAATACG
AGTTGCTGACAGAAGCCTCAAGAAAAAAAAAATTCTTCTTCGACTATGCTGGAGGCAGAGATGATCGAGC
CGGTAGTTAACTATATATAGCTAAATTGGTTCCATCACCTTCTTTTCTGGTGTCGCTCCTTCTAGTGCTA
TTTCTGGCTTTTCCTATTTTTTTTTTTCCATTTTTCTTTCTCTCTTTCTAATATATAAATTCTCTTGCAT
TTTCTATTTTTCTCTCTATCTATTCTACTTGTTTATTCCCTTCAAGGTTTTTTTTTAAGGAGTACTTGTT
TTTAGAATATACGGTCAACGAACTATAATTAACCTGCAGCTGCAGGTCGACTCTAGAGCATGGCGACACT
TAAGGATCAGTTGATCCAAAATCTACTGAAAGAAGAACACGTACCACAGAACAAGATAACCATCGTCGGG
GTCGGTGCCGTCGGAATGGCCTGCGCAATAAGTATCTTAATGAAAGACTTAGCGGACGAAGTTGCACTGG
TGGATGTTATGGAGGACAAACTTAAGGGCGAAATGATGGATCTGCAGCACGGATCATTGTTCTTACGTAC
GCCCAAAATCGTTAGTGGTAAGGACTATAATGTAACAGCTAATAGCAGGTTGGTAATCATTACTGCCGGA
GCCAGGCAACAAGAAGGCGAATCAAGGTTAAATCTGGTACAGAGAAATGTGAACATTTTTAAGTTCATAA
TCCCAAATATCGTTAAGTATAGCCCCAATTGCAAACTTCTAGTAGTGTCAAACCCGGTGGATATCCTAAC
ATACGTGGCCTGGAAAATCTCAGGGTTCCCGAAAAATCGTGTAATTGGATCAGGATGCAACCTGGATTCC
GCCAGATTCCGTTACCTTATGGGCGAGAGGCTGGGTGTCCATCCTCTAAGTTGCCACGGATGGATTTTAG
GGGAGCATGGCGACAGTTCAGTACCCGTCTGGAGCGGGGTCAACGTAGCTGGTGTCAGTCTTAAGAATTT
GCACCCGGAGCTGGGTACTGACGCCGACAAGGAACAATGGAAAGCTGTGCATAAGCAAGTAGTTGATTCC
GCTTACGAAGTGATTAAGTTAAAGGGTTATACAAGTTGGGCCATAGGCCTATCCGTCGCAGATTTAGCAG
AGAGCATTATGAAAAACCTTCGTCGTGTCCATCCGATCAGCACAATGATTAAAGGTTTGTATGGGATTAA
AGAAGACGTTTTCTTGAGTGTTCCTTGCATACTAGGGCAAAATGGTATCTCAGATGTCGTCAAAGTGACC
CTTACTCACGAAGAAGAGGCATGTCTTAAGAAGTCTGCAGACACCCTTTGGGGAATTCAGAAGGAACTAC
AGTTCTAACCCCCGGGTACCGAGCTCGGCCCCTTTTCCTTTGTCGATATCATGTAATTAGTTATGTCACG
CTTACATTCACGCCCTCCCCCCACATCCGCTCTAACCGAAAAGGAAGGAGTTAGACAACCTGAAGTCTAG
GTCCCTATTTATTTTTTTATAGTTATGTTAGTATTAAGAACGTTATTTATATTTCAAATTTTTCTTTTTT
TTCTGTACAAACGCGTGTACGCATGTAACATTATACTGAAAACCTTGCTTGAGAAGGTTTTGGGACGCTC
GAAGGCTTTAATTTGCGAATTCACTGGCCGTCGTTTTACAACGTCGTGACTGGGAAAACCCTGGCGTTAC
CCAACTTAATCGCCTTGCAGCACATCCCCCTTTCGCCAGCTGGCGTAATAGCGAAGAGGCCCGCACCGAT
CGCCCTTCCCAACAGTTGCGCAGCCTGAATGGCGAATGGCGCCTGATGCGGTATTTTCTCCTTACGCATC
TGTGCGGTATTTCACACCGCATATGGTGCACTCTCAGTACAATCTGCTCTGATGCCGCATAGTTAAGCCA
GCCCCGACACCCGCCAACACCCGCTGACGCGCCCTGACGGGCTTGTCTGCTCCCGGCATCCGCTTACAGA
CAAGCTGTGACCGTCTCCGGGAGCTGCATGTGTCAGAGGTTTTCACCGTCATCACCGAAACGCGCGAGAC
GAAAGGGCCTACCCTATGAACATATTCCATTTTGTAATTTCGTGTCGTTTCTATTATGAATTTCATTTAT
AAAGTTTATGTACAAATATCATAAAAAAAGAGAATCTTTTTAAGCAAGGATTTTCTTAACTTCTTCGGCG
ACAGCATCACCGACTTCGGTGGTACTGTTGGAACCACCTAAATCACCAGTTCTGATACCTGCATCCAAAA
CCTTTTTAACTGCATCTTCAATGGCCTTACCTTCTTCAGGCAAGTTCAATGACAATTTCAACATCATTGC
AGCAGACAAGATAGTGGCGATAGGGTTGACCTTATTCTTTGGCAAATCTGGAGCAGAACCGTGGCATGGT
TCGTACAAACCAAATGCGGTGTTCTTGTCTGGCAAAGAGGCCAAGGACGCAGATGGCAACAAACCCAAGG
AACCTGGGATAACGGAGGCTTCATCGGAGATGATATCACCAAACATGTTGCTGGTGATTATAATACCATT
TAGGTGGGTTGGGTTCTTAACTAGGATCATGGCGGCAGAATCAATCAATTGATGTTGAACCTTCAATGTA
GGAAATTCGTTCTTGATGGTTTCCTCCACAGTTTTTCTCCATAATCTTGAAGAGGCCAAAACATTAGCTT
TATCCAAGGACCAAATAGGCAATGGTGGCTCATGTTGTAGGGCCATGAAAGCGGCCATTCTTGTGATTCT
TTGCACTTCTGGAACGGTGTATTGTTCACTATCCCAAGCGACACCATCACCATCGTCTTCCTTTCTCTTA
CCAAAGTAAATACCTCCCACTAATTCTCTGACAACAACGAAGTCAGTACCTTTAGCAAATTGTGGCTTGA
TTGGAGATAAGTCTAAAAGAGAGTCGGATGCAAAGTTACATGGTCTTAAGTTGGCGTACAATTGAAGTTC
TTTACGGATTTTTAGTAAACCTTGTTCAGGTCTAACACTACCTGTACCCCATTTAGGACCACCCACAGCA
CCTAACAAAACGGCATCAGCCTTCTTGGAGGCTTCCAGCGCCTCATCTGGAAGTGGAACACCTGTAGCAT
CGATAGCAGCACCACCAATTAAATGATTTTCGAAATCGAACTTGACATTGGAACGAACATCAGAAATAGC
TTTAAGAACCTTAATGGCTTCGGCTGTGATTTCTTGACCAACGTGGTCACCTGGCAAAACGACGATCTTC
TTAGGGGCAGACATTAGAATGGTATATCCTTGAAATATATATATATATTGCTGAAATGTAAAAGGTAAGA
AAAGTTAGAAAGTAAGACGATTGCTAACCACCTATTGGAAAAAACAATAGGTCCTTAAATAATATTGTCA
ACTTCAAGTATTGTGATGCAAGCATTTAGTCATGAACGCTTCTCTATTCTATATGAAAAGCCGGTTCCGG
CGCTCTCACCTTTCCTTTTTCTCCCAATTTTTCAGTTGAAAAAGGTATATGCGTCAGGCGACCTCTGAAA
TTAACAAAAAATTTCCAGTCATCGAATTTGATTCTGTGCGATAGCGCCCCTGTGTGTTCTCGTTATGTTG
AGGAAAAAAATAATGGTTGCTAAGAGATTCGAACTCTTGCATCTTACGATACCTGAGTATTCCCACAGTT
GGCCTCGTGATACGCCTATTTTTATAGGTTAATGTCATGATAATAATGGTTTCTTAGACGTCAGGTGGCA
CTTTTCGGGGAAATGTGCGCGGAACCCCTATTTGTTTATTTTTCTAAATACATTCAAATATGTATCCGCT
CATGAGACAATAACCCTGATAAATGCTTCAATAATATTGAAAAAGGAAGAGTATGAGTATTCAACATTTC
CGTGTCGCCCTTATTCCCTTTTTTGCGGCATTTTGCCTTCCTGTTTTTGCTCACCCAGAAACGCTGGTGA
AAGTAAAAGATGCTGAAGATCAGTTGGGTGCACGAGTGGGTTACATCGAACTGGATCTCAACAGCGGTAA
GATCCTTGAGAGTTTTCGCCCCGAAGAACGTTTTCCAATGATGAGCACTTTTAAAGTTCTGCTATGTGGC
GCGGTATTATCCCGTATTGACGCCGGGCAAGAGCAACTCGGTCGCCGCATACACTATTCTCAGAATGACT
TGGTTGAGTACTCACCAGTCACAGAAAAGCATCTTACGGATGGCATGACAGTAAGAGAATTATGCAGTGC
TGCCATAACCATGAGTGATAACACTGCGGCCAACTTACTTCTGACAACGATCGGAGGACCGAAGGAGCTA
ACCGCTTTTTTGCACAACATGGGGGATCATGTAACTCGCCTTGATCGTTGGGAACCGGAGCTGAATGAAG
CCATACCAAACGACGAGCGTGACACCACGATGCCTGTAGCAATGGCAACAACGTTGCGCAAACTATTAAC
TGGCGAACTACTTACTCTAGCTTCCCGGCAACAATTAATAGACTGGATGGAGGCGGATAAAGTTGCAGGA
CCACTTCTGCGCTCGGCCCTTCCGGCTGGCTGGTTTATTGCTGATAAATCTGGAGCCGGTGAGCGTGGGT
CTCGCGGTATCATTGCAGCACTGGGGCCAGATGGTAAGCCCTCCCGTATCGTAGTTATCTACACGACGGG
GAGTCAGGCAACTATGGATGAACGAAATAGACAGATCGCTGAGATAGGTGCCTCACTGATTAAGCATTGG
TAACTGTCAGACCAAGTTTACTCATATATACTTTAGATTGATTTAAAACTTCATTTTTAATTTAAAAGGA
TCTAGGTGAAGATCCTTTTTGATAATCTCATGACCAAAATCCCTTAACGTGAGTTTTCGTTCCACTGAGC
GTCAGACCCCGTAGAAAAGATCAAAGGATCTTCTTGAGATCCTTTTTTTCTGCGCGTAATCTGCTGCTTG
CAAACAAAAAAACCACCGCTACCAGCGGTGGTTTGTTTGCCGGATCAAGAGCTACCAACTCTTTTTCCGA
AGGTAACTGGCTTCAGCAGAGCGCAGATACCAAATACTGTTCTTCTAGTGTAGCCGTAGTTAGGCCACCA
CTTCAAGAACTCTGTAGCACCGCCTACATACCTCGCTCTGCTAATCCTGTTACCAGTGGCTGCTGCCAGT
GGCGATAAGTCGTGTCTTACCGGGTTGGACTCAAGACGATAGTTACCGGATAAGGCGCAGCGGTCGGGCT
GAACGGGGGGTTCGTGCACACAGCCCAGCTTGGAGCGAACGACCTACACCGAACTGAGATACCTACAGCG
TGAGCTATGAGAAAGCGCCACGCTTCCCGAAGGGAGAAAGGCGGACAGGTATCCGGTAAGCGGCAGGGTC
GGAACAGGAGAGCGCACGAGGGAGCTTCCAGGGGGAAACGCCTGGTATCTTTATAGTCCTGTCGGGTTTC
GCCACCTCTGACTTGAGCGTCGATTTTTGTGATGCTCGTCAGGGGGGCGGAGCCTATGGAAAAACGCCAG
CAACGCGGCCTTTTTACGGTTCCTGGCCTTTTGCTGGCCTTTTGCTCACATGTTCTTTCCTGCGTTATCC
CCTGATTCTGTGGATAACCGTATTACCGCCTTTGAGTGAGCTGATACCGCTCGCCGCAGCCGAACGACCG
AGCGCAGCGAGTCAGTGAGCGAGGAAGCGGAAGA
